Addgene plasmid #146088: pCIneo-lambdaN-HA-HsTNRC6Biso3_C
Purpose: Mammalian Expression of HsTNRC6Biso3
Depositing lab: Elisa Izaurralde. Depositing organization: Max Planck Institute for Developmental Biology. Publication: The C-terminal domains of human TNRC6A, TNRC6B, and TNRC6C silence bound transcripts independently of Argonaute proteins. Lazzaretti D, Tournier I, Izaurralde E. RNA. 2009 Jun . 15(6):1059-66. 10.1261/rna.1606309 PubMed 19383768.
Backbone
  Vector backbone: pCI-neo
  Vector type: Mammalian Expression
Growth in bacteria
  Bacterial resistance: Ampicillin, 100 μg/mL
  Growth temperature: 37°C
  Growth strain: DH5alpha
  Copy number: High Copy
Gene/Insert
  Gene/Insert name: HsTNRC6Biso3
  Species: H. sapiens (human)
  Mutation: AA 3-188 and AA residues 242-1029 (with N242D) compared to the sequence given by NCBI: NM_001024843.1.
  Entrez Gene: TNRC6B (a.k.a. GDSBA)
  Cloning method: Unknown
Terms and licenses: Academic/Nonprofit Terms; Industry Terms: Not Available to Industry
Depositor comments: Plasmids from this collection were made available to the research community and donated after the lab closed. Please note that the sequence provided by the depositing laboratory may be theoretical/predicted or based on Sanger sequencing results. There may be discrepancies between sequencing results obtained by Addgene and the depositor sequence. If an Addgene verified sequence is not available, please contact before placing your order to request that our lab fully sequence the plasmid.
How to cite: pCIneo-lambdaN-HA-HsTNRC6Biso3_C was a gift from Elisa Izaurralde (Addgene plasmid # 146088 ; http://n2t.net/addgene:146088 ; RRID:Addgene_146088)
