[The description below was written by a language model from this plasmid's Addgene catalogue record and pLannotate feature annotations shown in this document.]
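Description:
pCIneo-lambdaN-HA-HsTNRC6Biso3_C is a mammalian expression plasmid of about 8.5 kb built on the pCI-neo backbone. It is propagated in E. coli through a high-copy ColE1/pUC-type origin with ampicillin selection (AmpR/β-lactamase), and it also carries an f1 origin for single-stranded DNA production. For selection in mammalian cells, an SV40 enhancer/early promoter drives a neomycin phosphotransferase (neo) gene followed by a synthetic poly(A) signal, which allows G418 selection of stable transfectants.

The expression cassette uses the human CMV immediate-early enhancer and promoter followed by the chimeric β-globin/immunoglobulin intron, which typically improves transcript processing and expression. It ends in an SV40 polyadenylation signal. A T7 promoter lies upstream of the open reading frame and a T3 promoter fragment lies downstream of it. The encoded protein begins with a short fragment of the bacteriophage lambda N protein, followed by an HA epitope tag (annotated as a partial match to a 3xHA element), fused to human TNRC6B isoform 3. According to the record, the insert comprises residues 3–188 and 242–1029 with an N242D change relative to the NCBI reference, consistent with the two adjoining TNRC6B segments in the feature table. The annotation tool labelled these by homology to the mouse protein, although the catalogue gives the species as human.

The lambda N peptide binds BoxB RNA hairpins, so the fusion can be artificially tethered to a BoxB-containing reporter mRNA. The associated publication examined silencing of bound transcripts by the C-terminal domains of TNRC6 proteins independently of Argonaute proteins, which fits this tethering use. The HA tag allows detection or immunoprecipitation of the protein.
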