Features (pLannotate 1.2.2; 22 found; start..end, strand, type, name):
      3..380     +  enhancer       CMV enhancer: human cytomegalovirus immediate early enhancer
    381..592     +  promoter       CMV promoter: human cytomegalovirus (CMV) immediate early promoter
    753..885     +  intron         chimeric intron: chimera between introns from human β-globin and immunoglobulin heavy chain genes
    930..948     +  promoter       T7 promoter: promoter for bacteriophage T7 RNA polymerase
    958..1032    +  CDS            N (fragment): REGN_LAMBD - Experimental evidence at protein level: Swiss-Prot protein existence level 1. Plays a role as a transcriptional antitermination factor that allows the virus to initiate its lytic phase. Activates expression of the delayed viral early genes by modifying host RNA polymerase (RNAP) into a form that is resistant to termination signals. This antitermination function requires the host NusA protein which serves to stabilize the interaction between antitermination protein N and host RNA polymerase. From Escherichia phage lambda (Bacteriophage lambda).
   1060..1087    +  CDS            3xHA (fragment): three tandem HA epitope tags
   1138..1701    +  CDS            Tnrc6b (fragment): TNR6B_MOUSE - Also known as Kiaa1093. Experimental evidence at protein level: Swiss-Prot protein existence level 1. Plays a role in RNA-mediated gene silencing by both micro- RNAs (miRNAs) and short interfering RNAs (siRNAs). Required for miRNA- dependent translational repression and siRNA-dependent endonucleolytic cleavage of complementary mRNAs by argonaute family proteins. As scaffolding protein associates with argonaute proteins bound to partially complementary mRNAs and simultaneously can recruit CCR4-NOT and PAN deadenylase complexes. From Mus musculus (Mouse).
   1693..4059    +  CDS            Tnrc6b (fragment): TNR6B_MOUSE - Also known as Kiaa1093. Experimental evidence at protein level: Swiss-Prot protein existence level 1. Plays a role in RNA-mediated gene silencing by both micro- RNAs (miRNAs) and short interfering RNAs (siRNAs). Required for miRNA- dependent translational repression and siRNA-dependent endonucleolytic cleavage of complementary mRNAs by argonaute family proteins. As scaffolding protein associates with argonaute proteins bound to partially complementary mRNAs and simultaneously can recruit CCR4-NOT and PAN deadenylase complexes. From Mus musculus (Mouse).
   4074..4091    -  promoter       T3 promoter (fragment): promoter for bacteriophage T3 RNA polymerase
   4109..4230    -  polyA_signal   SV40 poly(A) signal: SV40 polyadenylation signal
   4253..4321    -  CDS            large T antigen (fragment): large T antigen from SV40 (simian virus 40)
   4345..4412    +  CDS            lacZα (fragment): LacZα fragment of β-galactosidase; lacZ fragment
   4416..4844    +  rep_origin     f1 ori (sequence partly withheld): f1 bacteriophage origin of replication; arrow indicates direction of (+) strand synthesis
   4872..4923    -  misc_feature   bom (fragment): basis of mobility region from pBR322
   4988..5345    +  promoter       SV40 promoter: SV40 enhancer and early promoter
   5396..6187    +  CDS            neo: KKA2_KLEPN - Also known as kan, nptII. Experimental evidence at protein level: Swiss-Prot protein existence level 1. Resistance to kanamycin, neomycin, paromomycin, ribostamycin, butirosin and gentamicin B. From Klebsiella pneumoniae.
   6254..6302    +  polyA_signal   poly(A) signal: synthetic polyadenylation signal
   6322..6376    -  misc_feature   bom (fragment): basis of mobility region from pBR322
   6478..6513    -  CDS            rop (fragment): Rop protein, which maintains plasmids at low copy number; rop
   6608..6712    +  promoter       AmpR promoter: bla
   6713..7573    +  CDS            AmpR: β-lactamase; bla; confers resistance to ampicillin, carbenicillin, and related antibiotics
   7744..8332    +  rep_origin     ori: high-copy-number ColE1/pMB1/pBR322/pUC origin of replication
>Addgene plasmid #146088 | pCIneo-lambdaN-HA-HsTNRC6Biso3_C | addgene full sequence | sequence record 453675 | Addgene NGS Result
GGCATTGATTATTGACTAGTTATTAATAGTAATCAATTACGGGGTCATTAGTTCATAGCCCATATATGGA
GTTCCGCGTTACATAACTTACGGTAAATGGCCCGCCTGGCTGACCGCCCAACGACCCCCGCCCATTGACG
TCAATAATGACGTATGTTCCCATAGTAACGCCAATAGGGACTTTCCATTGACGTCAATGGGTGGAGTATT
TACGGTAAACTGCCCACTTGGCAGTACATCAAGTGTATCATATGCCAAGTCCGCCCCCTATTGACGTCAA
TGACGGTAAATGGCCCGCCTGGCATTATGCCCAGTACATGACCTTACGGGACTTTCCTACTTGGCAGTAC
ATCTACGTATTAGTCATCGCTATTACCATGGTGATGCGGTTTTGGCAGTACACCAATGGGCGTGGATAGC
GGTTTGACTCACGGGGATTTCCAAGTCTCCACCCCATTGACGTCAATGGGAGTTTGTTTTGGCACCAAAA
TCAACGGGACTTTCCAAAATGTCGTAACAACTGCGATCGCCCGCCCCGTTGACGCAAATGGGCGGTAGGC
GTGTACGGTGGGAGGTCTATATAAGCAGAGCTCGTTTAGTGAACCGTCAGATCACTAGAAGCTTTATTGC
GGTAGTTTATCACAGTTAAATTGCTAACGCAGTCAGTGCTTCTGACACAACAGTCTCGAACTTAAGCTGC
AGTGACTCTCTTAAGGTAGCCTTGCAGAAGTTGGTCGTGAGGCACTGGGCAGGTAAGTATCAAGGTTACA
AGACAGGTTTAAGGAGACCAATAGAAACTGGGCTTGTCGAGACAGAGAAGACTCTTGCGTTTCTGATAGG
CACCTATTGGTCTTACTGACATCCACTTTGCCTTTCTCTCCACAGGTGTCCACTCCCAGTTCAATTACAG
CTCTTAAGGCTAGAGTACTTAATACGACTCACTATAGGCTAGCCACCATGGACGCACAAACACGACGACG
TGAGCGTCGCGCTGAGAAACAAGCTCAATGGAAAGCTGCAAACCCACCGCTCGAGGCTGCCCAAGCTTAC
ACCATGGCCTACCCATATGATGTTCCAGATTACGCTTCACTCGACGCGGATCCCGTCGAATTCACGCGTG
GTACCTCTAGAGTCGACACCAATGAGGGAGAAGTATCGGAAGAAAGCAGTTCCAAGGTGGAACAGGAGGA
TTTTGTAATGGAAGGGCATGGCAAGACTCCACCTCCTGGTGAAGAAAGCAAACAAGAGAAGGAGCAAGAA
AGGGAAGAACAGTTAATGGAAGACAAGAAAAGGAAGAAAGAGGATAAAAAGAAAAAAGAAGCCACTCAGA
AGGTCACGGAACAAAAAACCAAAGTGCCCGAAGTGACGAAACCAAGTTTAAGCCAACCAACGGCCGCCAG
CCCAATTGGCAGCTCTCCATCGCCACCAGTCAATGGTGGCAACAATGCCAAAAGGGTGGCAGTGCCGAAC
GGACAACCGCCAAGCGCCGCCCGCTACATGCCTCGGGAGGTGCCGCCGCGATTCCGTTGCCAGCAGGACC
ACAAAGTGTTACTAAAACGTGGGCAGCCCCCTCCACCGTCCTGCATGCTCCTTGGGGGTGGGGCAGGGCC
TCCTCCCTGCACAGCACCTGGAGCAAACCCAAACAACGCACAAGTGACAGGAGCGCTGCTGCAGAGTGAG
AGTGGGACTGCGCCAGATTCCAAATCTATGCAAGACGGCTGGGGGGAGAGTGACGGGCCAGTCACAGGAG
CTCGCCATCCCAGCTGGGAAGAGGAGGAGGATGGAGGAGTCTGGAACACCACTGGCTCTCAGGGCAGTGC
TTCCTCCCACAACTCAGCAAGCTGGGGACAAGGAGGAAAGAAACAAATGAAGTGCTCACTCAAAGGAGGA
AACAATGATTCATGGATGAATCCTCTTGCCAAACAGTTTTCAAATATGGGATTGCTGAGTCAGACTGAAG
ATAATCCAAGCAGCAAAATGGATTTGTCTGTAGGAAGCCTTTCAGATAAAAAATTTGATGTGGACAAGCG
AGCGATGAATCTCGGGGATTTTAATGATATCATGAGGAAGGATCGATCTGGGTTCCGTCCACCTAATTCC
AAAGACATGGGAACCACAGATAGTGGGCCTTATTTTGAGAAGGGCGGTAGTCATGGTTTGTTTGGAAACA
GCACAGCACAATCGAGAGGTCTGCACACACCCGTGCAGCCACTAAATTCTTCTCCCAGTCTCCGGGCGCA
AGTGCCTCCCCAGTTTATTTCCCCCCAGGTTTCTGCCTCAATGCTCAAGCAGTTTCCCAACAGTGGCCTG
AGTCCAGGTCTTTTCAATGTGGGGCCCCAGTTATCTCCTCAACAAATTGCCATGCTGAGCCAGCTTCCAC
AAATTCCCCAGTTTCAGTTGGCATGTCAGCTTCTCTTGCAGCAGCAGCAACAGCAGCAGTTGTTACAGAA
CCAGAGAAAGATTTCTCAAGCTGTACGCCAACAGCAAGAGCAGCAGCTGGCTCGAATGGTGAGTGCACTG
CAGCAGCAGCAGCAGCAGCAGCAGAGGCAGCCAGGCATGAAGCACTCGCCCTCTCATCCTGTTGGGCCCA
AGCCGCATCTGGACAACATGGTACCCAACGCATTGAATGTGGGGCTCCCAGACCTTCAAACCAAAGGGCC
AATACCTGGATATGGTTCTGGCTTCAGCTCTGGCGGCATGGACTATGGCATGGTTGGTGGGAAGGAGGCT
GGAACCGAGTCTCGCTTTAAACAGTGGACCTCCATGATGGAGGGGCTGCCCTCTGTAGCCACACAGGAAG
CCAATATGCACAAAAATGGCGCTATAGTGGCCCCTGGTAAAACCCGGGGAGGGTCACCGTACAACCAGTT
TGATATCATCCCTGGTGACACACTGGGTGGCCATACGGGTCCTGCTGGTGATAGCTGGTTACCTGCCAAA
TCTCCACCAACAAATAAAATCGGAAGTAAATCCAGCAATGCCAGTTGGCCTCCAGAATTCCAACCAGGAG
TGCCATGGAAAGGTATCCAAAACATTGACCCTGAATCTGACCCCTATGTCACCCCAGGAAGTGTGCTGGG
GGGTACAGCCACATCTCCCATTGTAGATACTGACCACCAACTGCTGCGGGATAACACCACAGGGTCTAAT
TCTTCCCTCAACACCTCGCTGCCTTCACCTGGTGCCTGGCCCTACAGTGCCTCTGACAACTCCTTTACCA
ACGTTCATAGCACTTCAGCAAAGTTCCCTGATTACAAATCAACATGGTCCCCAGATCCCATAGGACACAA
CCCCACTCATCTCTCCAACAAGATGTGGAAAAACCATATTTCCTCCAGGAACACTACACCGCTGCCCCGC
CCACCTCCTGGTCTGACCAACCCCAAACCATCATCTCCCTGGAGCAGCACAGCACCCCGATCAGTCAGGG
GGTGGGGGACACAGGACTCACGGCTCGCCTCGGCCTCTACCTGGAGTGATGGTGGCTCAGTTCGTCCTAG
TTACTGGCTGGTTCTTCACAATCTCACCCCACAGATTGATGGGTCAACCTTGAGAACGATCTGCATGCAG
CATGGCCCACTGCTGACATTCCATCTGAATCTAACCCAGGGCACTGCCCTGATCCGATACAGCACCAAAC
AGGAGGCGGCCAAGGCCCAAACTGCACTGCACATGTGTGTGTTGGGAAACACTACCATCCTTGCTGAGTT
TGCCACTGATGATGAAGTCAGCCGCTTTCTGGCACAAGCTCAGCCCCCTACACCTGCAGCAACCCCAAGT
GCGCCAGCTGCGGGGTGGCAGTCGCTGGAGACCGGCCAGAACCAGTCAGATCCCGTGGGACCTGCTCTGA
ATCTTTTTGGTGGGTCCACTGGGCTCGGGCAGTGGAGCAGCAGCGCTGGTGGCAGCAGCGGGGCCGATCT
TGCTGGCGCTTCATTGTGGGGGCCCCCAAACTATTCTTCTAGCTTATGGGGAGTCCCAACGGTGGAAGAT
CCCCATAGGATGGGCAGCCCTGCTCCTTTACTACCTGGTGACCTTCTGGGAGGAGGGTCGGATTCAATCT
GAGCGGCCGCTTCCCTTTAGTGAGGGTTAATGCTTCGAGCAGACATGATAAGATACATTGATGAGTTTGG
ACAAACCACAACTAGAATGCAGTGAAAAAAATGCTTTATTTGTGAAATTTGTGATGCTATTGCTTTATTT
GTAACCATTATAAGCTGCAATAAACAAGTTAACAACAACAATTGCATTCATTTTATGTTTCAGGTTCAGG
GGGAGATGTGGGAGGTTTTTTAAAGCAAGTAAAACCTCTACAAATGTGGTAAAATCCGATAAGGATCGAT
CCGGGCTGGCGTAATAGCGAAGAGGCCCGCACCGATCGCCCTTCCCAACAGTTGCGCAGCCTGAATGGCG
AATGG
[124 nt withheld, positions 4416-4539]
C
[91 nt withheld, positions 4541-4631]
A
[49 nt withheld, positions 4633-4681]
CCTTTGACGTTGGAGTCCACGTTCTTT
[37 nt withheld, positions 4709-4745]
ACCCTATCTCGGTCTATTCTTTTGATTTATAAGGGATTTTGCCGATTTCGGCCTATTGGTTAAAAAATGA
GCTGATTTAACAAAAATTTAACGCGAATTTTAACAAAATATTAACGCTTACAATTTCCTGATGCGGTATT
TTCTCCTTACGCATCTGTGCGGTATTTCACACCGCATACGCGGATCTGCGCAGCACCATGGCCTGAAATA
ACCTCTGAAAGAGGAACTTGGTTAGGTACCTTCTGAGGCGGAAAGAACCAGCTGTGGAATGTGTGTCAGT
TAGGGTGTGGAAAGTCCCCAGGCTCCCCAGCAGGCAGAAGTATGCAAAGCATGCATCTCAATTAGTCAGC
AACCAGGTGTGGAAAGTCCCCAGGCTCCCCAGCAGGCAGAAGTATGCAAAGCATGCATCTCAATTAGTCA
GCAACCATAGTCCCGCCCCTAACTCCGCCCATCCCGCCCCTAACTCCGCCCAGTTCCGCCCATTCTCCGC
CCCATGGCTGACTAATTTTTTTTATTTATGCAGAGGCCGAGGCCGCCTCGGCCTCTGAGCTATTCCAGAA
GTAGTGAGGAGGCTTTTTTGGAGGCCTAGGCTTTTGCAAAAAGCTTGATTCTTCTGACACAACAGTCTCG
AACTTAAGGCTAGAGCCACCATGATTGAACAAGATGGATTGCACGCAGGTTCTCCGGCCGCTTGGGTGGA
GAGGCTATTCGGCTATGACTGGGCACAACAGACAATCGGCTGCTCTGATGCCGCCGTGTTCCGGCTGTCA
GCGCAGGGGCGCCCGGTTCTTTTTGTCAAGACCGACCTGTCCGGTGCCCTGAATGAACTGCAGGACGAGG
CAGCGCGGCTATCGTGGCTGGCCACGACGGGCGTTCCTTGCGCAGCTGTGCTCGACGTTGTCACTGAAGC
GGGAAGGGACTGGCTGCTATTGGGCGAAGTGCCGGGGCAGGATCTCCTGTCATCTCACCTTGCTCCTGCC
GAGAAAGTATCCATCATGGCTGATGCAATGCGGCGGCTGCATACGCTTGATCCGGCTACCTGCCCATTCG
ACCACCAAGCGAAACATCGCATCGAGCGAGCACGTACTCGGATGGAAGCCGGTCTTGTCGATCAGGATGA
TCTGGACGAAGAGCATCAGGGGCTCGCGCCAGCCGAACTGTTCGCCAGGCTCAAGGCGCGCATGCCCGAC
GGCGAGGATCTCGTCGTGACCCATGGCGATGCCTGCTTGCCGAATATCATGGTGGAAAATGGCCGCTTTT
CTGGATTCATCGACTGTGGCCGGCTGGGTGTGGCGGACCGCTATCAGGACATAGCGTTGGCTACCCGTGA
TATTGCTGAAGAGCTTGGCGGCGAATGGGCTGACCGCTTCCTCGTGCTTTACGGTATCGCCGCTCCCGAT
TCGCAGCGCATCGCCTTCTATCGCCTTCTTGACGAGTTCTTCTGAGCGGGACTCTGGGGTTCGAAATGAC
CGACCAAGCGACGCCCAACCTGCCATCACGATGGCCGCAATAAAATATCTTTATTTTCATTACATCTGTG
TGTTGGTTTTTTGTGTGAATCGATAGCGATAAGGATCCGCGTATGGTGCACTCTCAGTACAATCTGCTCT
GATGCCGCATAGTTAAGCCAGCCCCGACACCCGCCAACACCCGCTGACGCGCCCTGACGGGCTTGTCTGC
TCCCGGCATCCGCTTACAGACAAGCTGTGACCGTCTCCGGGAGCTGCATGTGTCAGAGGTTTTCACCGTC
ATCACCGAAACGCGCGAGACGAAAGGGCCTCGTGATACGCCTATTTTTATAGGTTAATGTCATGATAATA
ATGGTTTCTTAGACGTCAGGTGGCACTTTTCGGGGAAATGTGCGCGGAACCCCTATTTGTTTATTTTTCT
AAATACATTCAAATATGTATCCGCTCATGAGACAATAACCCTGATAAATGCTTCAATAATATTGAAAAAG
GAAGAGTATGAGTATTCAACATTTCCGTGTCGCCCTTATTCCCTTTTTTGCGGCATTTTGCCTTCCTGTT
TTTGCTCACCCAGAAACGCTGGTGAAAGTAAAAGATGCTGAAGATCAGTTGGGTGCACGAGTGGGTTACA
TCGAACTGGATCTCAACAGCGGTAAGATCCTTGAGAGTTTTCGCCCCGAAGAACGTTTTCCAATGATGAG
CACTTTTAAAGTTCTGCTATGTGGCGCGGTATTATCCCGTATTGACGCCGGGCAAGAGCAACTCGGTCGC
CGCATACACTATTCTCAGAATGACTTGGTTGAGTACTCACCAGTCACAGAAAAGCATCTTACGGATGGCA
TGACAGTAAGAGAATTATGCAGTGCTGCCATAACCATGAGTGATAACACTGCGGCCAACTTACTTCTGAC
AACGATCGGAGGACCGAAGGAGCTAACCGCTTTTTTGCACAACATGGGGGATCATGTAACTCGCCTTGAT
CGTTGGGAACCGGAGCTGAATGAAGCCATACCAAACGACGAGCGTGACACCACGATGCCTGTAGCAATGG
CAACAACGTTGCGCAAACTATTAACTGGCGAACTACTTACTCTAGCTTCCCGGCAACAATTAATAGACTG
GATGGAGGCGGATAAAGTTGCAGGACCACTTCTGCGCTCGGCCCTTCCGGCTGGCTGGTTTATTGCTGAT
AAATCTGGAGCCGGTGAGCGTGGGTCTCGCGGTATCATTGCAGCACTGGGGCCAGATGGTAAGCCCTCCC
GTATCGTAGTTATCTACACGACGGGGAGTCAGGCAACTATGGATGAACGAAATAGACAGATCGCTGAGAT
AGGTGCCTCACTGATTAAGCATTGGTAACTGTCAGACCAAGTTTACTCATATATACTTTAGATTGATTTA
AAACTTCATTTTTAATTTAAAAGGATCTAGGTGAAGATCCTTTTTGATAATCTCATGACCAAAATCCCTT
AACGTGAGTTTTCGTTCCACTGAGCGTCAGACCCCGTAGAAAAGATCAAAGGATCTTCTTGAGATCCTTT
TTTTCTGCGCGTAATCTGCTGCTTGCAAACAAAAAAACCACCGCTACCAGCGGTGGTTTGTTTGCCGGAT
CAAGAGCTACCAACTCTTTTTCCGAAGGTAACTGGCTTCAGCAGAGCGCAGATACCAAATACTGTTCTTC
TAGTGTAGCCGTAGTTAGGCCACCACTTCAAGAACTCTGTAGCACCGCCTACATACCTCGCTCTGCTAAT
CCTGTTACCAGTGGCTGCTGCCAGTGGCGATAAGTCGTGTCTTACCGGGTTGGACTCAAGACGATAGTTA
CCGGATAAGGCGCAGCGGTCGGGCTGAACGGGGGGTTCGTGCACACAGCCCAGCTTGGAGCGAACGACCT
ACACCGAACTGAGATACCTACAGCGTGAGCTATGAGAAAGCGCCACGCTTCCCGAAGGGAGAAAGGCGGA
CAGGTATCCGGTAAGCGGCAGGGTCGGAACAGGAGAGCGCACGAGGGAGCTTCCAGGGGGAAACGCCTGG
TATCTTTATAGTCCTGTCGGGTTTCGCCACCTCTGACTTGAGCGTCGATTTTTGTGATGCTCGTCAGGGG
GGCGGAGCCTATGGAAAAACGCCAGCAACGCGGCCTTTTTACGGTTCCTGGCCTTTTGCTGGCCTTTTGC
TCACATGGCTCGACAGATCTTCAATATTGGCCATTAGCCATATTATTCATTGGTTATATAGCATAAATCA
ATATTGGCTATTGGCCATTGCATACGTTGTATCTATATCATAATATGTACATTTATATTGGCTCATGTCC
AATATGACCGCCATGTT
